>Addgene plasmid #230779 | AiP20047 - pAAV-AiE3090m-minBG-SYFP2-WPRE3-BGHpA | addgene full sequence | sequence record 466358 | Addgene NGS Result
ATGTAATTATAATTCTTACTAAGGCGCTGGCGAGTGTCAGAGGTATTTCAACAACTGCCGAGAATACGAT
AATCAAAGCGCCAGCATTCCTTTGTTCCAAGTCTTGTTGAGGGAGGCTCTCAGGAGATATGCTTTGGAGG
GAAACGCCGGCGGAGCTCGGGCTGGGCATAAAAGTCAGGGCAGAGCCATCTATTGCTTACATTTGCTTCT
GGGATCCAGATCTTTCGAAGCTAGCGCTACCGGTCGCCACCATGGTGAGCAAGGGCGAGGAGCTGTTCAC
CGGGGTGGTGCCCATCCTGGTCGAGCTGGACGGCGACGTAAACGGCCACAAGTTCAGCGTGTCCGGCGAG
GGCGAGGGCGATGCCACCTACGGCAAGCTGACCCTGAAGCTGATCTGCACCACCGGCAAGCTGCCCGTGC
CCTGGCCCACCCTCGTGACCACCCTGGGCTACGGCGTGCAGTGCTTCGCCCGCTACCCCGACCACATGAA
GCAGCACGACTTCTTCAAGTCCGCCATGCCCGAAGGCTACGTCCAGGAGCGCACCATCTTCTTCAAGGAC
GACGGCAACTACAAGACCCGCGCCGAGGTGAAGTTCGAGGGCGACACCCTGGTGAACCGCATCGAGCTGA
AGGGCATCGACTTCAAGGAGGACGGCAACATCCTGGGGCACAAGCTGGAGTACAACTACAACAGCCACAA
CGTCTATATCACCGCCGACAAGCAGAAGAACGGCATCAAGGCCAACTTCAAGATCCGCCACAACATCGAG
GACGGCGGCGTGCAGCTCGCCGACCACTACCAGCAGAACACCCCCATCGGCGACGGCCCCGTGCTGCTGC
CCGACAACCACTACCTGAGCTACCAGTCCAAGCTGAGCAAAGACCCCAACGAGAAGCGCGATCACATGGT
CCTGCTGGAGTTCGTGACCGCCGCCGGGATCACTCTCGGCATGGACGAGCTGTACAAGTAAGTCGACGGC
GCGCCGCGGCCGCGAATTCGATATCATAATCAACCTCTGGATTACAAAATTTGTGAAAGATTGACTGGTA
TTCTTAACTATGTTGCTCCTTTTACGCTATGTGGATACGCTGCTTTAATGCCTTTGTATCATGCTATTGC
TTCCCGTATGGCTTTCATTTTCTCCTCCTTGTATAAATCCTGGTTAGTTCTTGCCACGGCGGAACTCATC
GCCGCCTGCCTTGCCCGCTGCTGGACAGGGGCTCGGCTGTTGGGCACTGACAATTCCGTGGCTCGAGAGA
TCTTCGACTGTGCCTTCTAGTTGCCAGCCATCTGTTGTTTGCCCCTCCCCCGTGCCTTCCTTGACCCTGG
AAGGTGCCACTCCCACTGTCCTTTCCTAATAAAATGAGGAAATTGCATCGCATTGTCTGAGTAGGTGTCA
TTCTATTCTGGGGGGTGGGGTGGGGCAGGACAGCAAGGGGGAGGATTGGGAAGACAATAGCAGGCATGAG
ATCTCACGTGCGGACCGAGCGGCCGCAGGAACCCCTAGTGATGGAGTTGGCCACTCCCTCTCTGCGCGCT
CGCTCGCTCACTGAGGCCGGGCGACCAAAGGTCGCCCGACGCCCGGGCTTTGCCCGGGCGGCCTCAGTGA
GCGAGCGAGCGCGCAGCTGCCTGCAGGGGCGCCTGATGCGGTATTTTCTCCTTACGCATCTGTGCGGTAT
TTCACACCGCATA
[95 nt withheld, positions 1694-1788]
T
[46 nt withheld, positions 1790-1835]
C
[141 nt withheld, positions 1837-1977]
CCTTTGACGTTGGAGTCCACGTTCTTT
[37 nt withheld, positions 2005-2041]
ACTCTATCTCGGGCTATTCTTTTGATTTATAAGGGATTTTGCCGATTTCGGTCTATTGGTTAAAAAATGA
GCTGATTTAACAAAAATTTAACGCGAATTTTAACAAAATATTAACGTTTACAATTTTATGGTGCACTCTC
AGTACAATCTGCTCTGATGCCGCATAGTTAAGCCAGCCCCGACACCCGCCAACACCCGCTGACGCGCCCT
GACGGGCTTGTCTGCTCCCGGCATCCGCTTACAGACAAGCTGTGACCGTCTCCGGGAGCTGCATGTGTCA
GAGGTTTTCACCGTCATCACCGAAACGCGCGAGACGAAAGGGCCTCGTGATACGCCTATTTTTATAGGTT
AATGTCATGATAATAATGGTTTCTTAGACGTCAGGTGGCACTTTTCGGGGAAATGTGCGCGGAACCCCTA
TTTGTTTATTTTTCTAAATACATTCAAATATGTATCCGCTCATGAGACAATAACCCTGATAAATGCTTCA
ATAATATTGAAAAAGGAAGAGTATGAGTATTCAACATTTCCGTGTCGCCCTTATTCCCTTTTTTGCGGCA
TTTTGCCTTCCTGTTTTTGCTCACCCAGAAACGCTGGTGAAAGTAAAAGATGCTGAAGATCAGTTGGGTG
CACGAGTGGGTTACATCGAACTGGATCTCAACAGCGGTAAGATCCTTGAGAGTTTTCGCCCCGAAGAACG
TTTTCCAATGATGAGCACTTTTAAAGTTCTGCTATGTGGCGCGGTATTATCCCGTATTGACGCCGGGCAA
GAGCAACTCGGTCGCCGCATACACTATTCTCAGAATGACTTGGTTGAGTACTCACCAGTCACAGAAAAGC
ATCTTACGGATGGCATGACAGTAAGAGAATTATGCAGTGCTGCCATAACCATGAGTGATAACACTGCGGC
CAACTTACTTCTGACAACGATCGGAGGACCGAAGGAGCTAACCGCTTTTTTGCACAACATGGGGGATCAT
GTAACTCGCCTTGATCGTTGGGAACCGGAGCTGAATGAAGCCATACCAAACGACGAGCGTGACACCACGA
TGCCTGTAGCAATGGCAACAACGTTGCGCAAACTATTAACTGGCGAACTACTTACTCTAGCTTCCCGGCA
ACAATTAATAGACTGGATGGAGGCGGATAAAGTTGCAGGACCACTTCTGCGCTCGGCCCTTCCGGCTGGC
TGGTTTATTGCTGATAAATCTGGAGCCGGTGAGCGTGGGTCTCGCGGTATCATTGCAGCACTGGGGCCAG
ATGGTAAGCCCTCCCGTATCGTAGTTATCTACACGACGGGGAGTCAGGCAACTATGGATGAACGAAATAG
ACAGATCGCTGAGATAGGTGCCTCACTGATTAAGCATTGGTAACTGTCAGACCAAGTTTACTCATATATA
CTTTAGATTGATTTAAAACTTCATTTTTAATTTAAAAGGATCTAGGTGAAGATCCTTTTTGATAATCTCA
TGACCAAAATCCCTTAACGTGAGTTTTCGTTCCACTGAGCGTCAGACCCCGTAGAAAAGATCAAAGGATC
TTCTTGAGATCCTTTTTTTCTGCGCGTAATCTGCTGCTTGCAAACAAAAAAACCACCGCTACCAGCGGTG
GTTTGTTTGCCGGATCAAGAGCTACCAACTCTTTTTCCGAAGGTAACTGGCTTCAGCAGAGCGCAGATAC
CAAATACTGTTCTTCTAGTGTAGCCGTAGTTAGGCCACCACTTCAAGAACTCTGTAGCACCGCCTACATA
CCTCGCTCTGCTAATCCTGTTACCAGTGGCTGCTGCCAGTGGCGATAAGTCGTGTCTTACCGGGTTGGAC
TCAAGACGATAGTTACCGGATAAGGCGCAGCGGTCGGGCTGAACGGGGGGTTCGTGCACACAGCCCAGCT
TGGAGCGAACGACCTACACCGAACTGAGATACCTACAGCGTGAGCTATGAGAAAGCGCCACGCTTCCCGA
AGGGAGAAAGGCGGACAGGTATCCGGTAAGCGGCAGGGTCGGAACAGGAGAGCGCACGAGGGAGCTTCCA
GGGGGAAACGCCTGGTATCTTTATAGTCCTGTCGGGTTTCGCCACCTCTGACTTGAGCGTCGATTTTTGT
GATGCTCGTCAGGGGGGCGGAGCCTATGGAAAAACGCCAGCAACGCGGCCTTTTTACGGTTCCTGGCCTT
TTGCTGGCCTTTTGCTCACATGTCCTGCAGGCAGCTGCGCGCTCGCTCGCTCACTGAGGCCGCCCGGGCG
TCGGGCGACCTTTGGTCGCCCGGCCTCAGTGAGCGAGCGAGCGCGCAGAGAGGGAGTGGCCAACTCCATC
ACTAGGGGTTCCTGCGGCCGCACGCGTTCCTGGGGGAGGGCTTTCCAGCCACCACCAGCCTGTTCTGCCT
GGCTCTTGATCTGCTCAGGATCAACGGACAACCTGGCTGGGAGGGAGCCCGGGCAGCCTGTTCTGGGGGC
AAGTGGGCACCTGTCAGACAGAGGCTCCAAGGGAACCTGTCAGTACCACTCAGTTTGACTTCCTGGATAT
AGATAGCCCCATCCTGAATGACTCCCACCTACAGGGCTGCCCCCATCTCCCAAGGCCCTATTTGTGACCC
AGAGGGAGGGGGAAAATCCATCAACTCTGCAGAAGCAGCTAATCAGTTTACTTGGTTGCCTGGGGTCTTC
CA
Features (pLannotate 1.2.2; 14 found; start..end, strand, type, name):
    252..968     +  CDS            SYFP2: SYFP2 is a basic (constitutively fluorescent) yellow fluorescent protein published in 2006, derived from Aequorea victoria. It is reported to be a very rapidly-maturing monomer with moderate acid sensitivity.
   1008..1165    +  misc_feature   WPRE (fragment): woodchuck hepatitis virus posttranscriptional regulatory element
   1171..1251    +  misc_feature   WPRE (fragment): woodchuck hepatitis virus posttranscriptional regulatory element
   1268..1379    +  polyA_signal   bGH poly(A) signal: bovine growth hormone polyadenylation signal
   1497..1637    +  repeat_region  AAV2 ITR: inverted terminal repeat of adeno-associated virus serotype 2 inverted
   1642..1693    -  misc_feature   bom (fragment): basis of mobility region from pBR322
   1712..2167    +  rep_origin     f1 ori (sequence partly withheld): f1 bacteriophage origin of replication; arrow indicates direction of (+) strand synthesis
   2168..2217    -  misc_feature   bom (fragment): basis of mobility region from pBR322
   2319..2354    -  CDS            rop (fragment): Rop protein, which maintains plasmids at low copy number; rop
   2449..2553    +  promoter       AmpR promoter: bla
   2554..3414    +  CDS            AmpR: β-lactamase; bla; confers resistance to ampicillin, carbenicillin, and related antibiotics
   3585..4173    +  rep_origin     ori: high-copy-number ColE1/pMB1/pBR322/pUC origin of replication
   4246..4273    +  repeat_region  AAV2 ITR (fragment): inverted terminal repeat of adeno-associated virus serotype 2 inverted
   4302..4329    +  repeat_region  AAV2 ITR (fragment): inverted terminal repeat of adeno-associated virus serotype 2 inverted
