[The description below was written by a language model from this plasmid's Addgene catalogue record and pLannotate feature annotations shown in this document.]
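Description:
AiP20047 - pAAV-AiE3090m-minBG-SYFP2-WPRE3-BGHpA is an AAV transfer plasmid built on a pAAV2 backbone and intended for packaging recombinant adeno-associated virus that reports enhancer activity in the brain. In bacteria it is maintained by a high-copy ColE1/pUC-type origin and selected with ampicillin through the β-lactamase gene and its native promoter. An f1 phage origin and small remnants of the pBR322 bom and rop regions are also present in the backbone. The 4,703 nt sequenced record shows one complete AAV2 inverted terminal repeat downstream of the cassette, while the upstream repeat is detected only as two short fragments. This may reflect the difficulty of sequencing and annotating these hairpin-forming repeats or a partial deletion. The ITRs are the cis elements needed for replication and encapsidation of the intervening genome.

The payload follows an enhancer-reporter design. AiE3090m, a candidate enhancer sequence, sits upstream of the minimal beta-globin promoter (minBG), which has little activity on its own, so transcription depends largely on the enhancer and the cell types in which it is active. Neither the enhancer nor minBG is called in the automated feature table, but they presumably occupy the unannotated stretch between the left ITR fragments and the reporter. The reporter is SYFP2, a rapidly maturing monomeric yellow fluorescent protein derived from Aequorea victoria. It is followed by WPRE3, a shortened woodchuck hepatitis virus posttranscriptional element (annotated as two WPRE fragments) that boosts transcript expression, and by the bovine growth hormone polyadenylation signal. The stated purpose is to drive AAV-mediated transgene expression in specific populations of brain cells, as part of a collection of enhancer AAVs for genetic access to cortical cell types. The record does not specify which population AiE3090m targets.
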