Addgene plasmid #230779: AiP20047 - pAAV-AiE3090m-minBG-SYFP2-WPRE3-BGHpA
Purpose: AiE3090m is an enhancer sequence, designed to drive AAV-mediated transgene expression in specific populations of brain cells
Depositing lab: Allen Institute for Brain Science & Bosiljka Tasic. Depositing organization: Allen Institute. Publication: A suite of enhancer AAVs and transgenic mouse lines for genetic access to cortical cell types. Ben-Simon Y, Hooper M, Narayan S, Daigle TL, Dwivedi D, Way SW, Oster A, Stafford DA, Mich JK, Taormina MJ, Martinez RA, Opitz-Araya X, Roth JR, Alexander JR, Allen S, Amster A, Arbuckle J, Ayala A, Baker PM, Bakken TE, Barcelli T, Barta S, Bendrick J, Bertagnolli D, Bielstein C, Bishwakarma P, Bowlus J, Boyer G, Brouner K, Casian B, Casper T, Chakka AB, Chakrabarty R, Chance RK, Chavan S, Clark M, Colbert K, Collman F, Daniel S, Departee M, DiValentin P, Donadio N, Dotson N, Egdorf T, Fliss T, Gabitto M, Garcia J, Gary A, Gasperini M, Gloe J, Goldy J, Gore BB, Graybuck L, Greisman N, Haeseleer F, Halterman C, Haradon Z, Hastings SD, Helback O, Ho W, Hockemeyer D, Huang C, Huff S, Hunker A, Johansen N, Jones D, Juneau Z, Kalmbach B, Kannan M, Khem S, Kussick E, Kutsal R, Larsen R, Lee C, Lee AY, Leibly M, Lenz GH, Li S, Liang E, Lusk N, Madigan Z, Malloy J, Malone J, McCue R, Melchor J, Mollenkopf T, Moosman S, Morin E, Newman D, Ng L, Ngo K, Omstead V, Otto S, Oyama A, Pena N, Pham T, Phillips E, Pom CA, Potekhina L, Ransford S, Ray PL, Rette D, Reynoldson C, Rimorin C, Rocha D, Ruiz A, Sanchez REA, Sawyer L, Sedeno-Cortes A, Sevigny JP, Shapovalova N, Shepard N, Shulga L, Sigler AR, Siverts L, Soliman S, Somasundaram S, Staats B, Stewart K, Szelenyi E, Tieu M, Trader C, Tran A, van Velthoven CTJ, Walker M, Wang Y, Weed N, Wirthlin M, Wood T, Wynalda B, Yao Z, Zhou T, Ariza J, Dee N, Reding M, Ronellenfitch K, Mufti S, Sunkin SM, Smith KA, Esposito L, Waters J, Thyagarajan B, Yao S, Lein ES, Zeng H, Levi BP, Ngai J, Ting JT, Tasic B. Cell. 2025 May 16:S0092-8674(25)00513-6. doi: 10.1016/j.cell.2025.05.002. PubMed 40403729.
Backbone
  Vector backbone: pAAV2
  Vector type: AAV
Growth in bacteria
  Bacterial resistance: Ampicillin, 100 μg/mL
  Growth temperature: 37°C
  Growth strain: NEB Stable
  Copy number: High Copy
Gene/Insert
  Gene/Insert name: SYFP2
  Species: Synthetic
  Promoter: minBG
  Cloning method: Gibson Cloning
Terms and licenses: Academic/Nonprofit Terms; Industry Terms: Not Available to Industry
How to cite: AiP20047 - pAAV-AiE3090m-minBG-SYFP2-WPRE3-BGHpA was a gift from Allen Institute for Brain Science & Bosiljka Tasic (Addgene plasmid # 230779 ; http://n2t.net/addgene:230779 ; RRID:Addgene_230779)
